Addgene plasmid #244200: L4505 x6TRE2 (cJun2) Ben DsRed-Express2 in TUPV1
Purpose: Expression of a DsRed-Express2 reporter under a cJun-responsive promoter (cJun homodimer binding sites)
Depositing lab: Joshua Leonard. Depositing organization: Northwestern University. Publication: Conversion of natural cytokine receptors into orthogonal synthetic biosensors. Edelstein HI, Cosio A, Ezekiel ML, Corcoran WK, Morris AH, Leonard JN. Nat Chem Biol. 2025 Aug 22:10.1038/s41589-025-01986-1. doi: 10.1038/s41589-025-01986-1. PubMed 40846994.
Backbone
  Vector backbone: TUPV1
  Vector type: Mammalian Expression, Synthetic Biology
Growth in bacteria
  Bacterial resistance: Ampicillin, 100 μg/mL
  Growth temperature: 37°C
  Growth strain: DH5alpha
  Copy number: High Copy
Gene/Insert
  Gene/Insert name: cJun-responsive promoter (6 cJun homodimer binding sites + YB_TATA), dsRed-Express2 reporter
  Species: Synthetic
  Cloning method: Restriction Enzyme; 5′ cloning site Unknown (unknown if destroyed)
Terms and licenses: Academic/Nonprofit Terms; Industry Terms: Not Available to Industry
Depositor comments: Please visit https://doi.org/10.1101/2024.03.23.586421 for bioRxiv preprint.
How to cite: L4505 x6TRE2 (cJun2) Ben DsRed-Express2 in TUPV1 was a gift from Joshua Leonard (Addgene plasmid # 244200 ; http://n2t.net/addgene:244200 ; RRID:Addgene_244200)
