[The description below was written by a language model from this plasmid's Addgene catalogue record and pLannotate feature annotations shown in this document.]
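Description:
L4505 x6TRE2 (cJun2) Ben DsRed-Express2 in TUPV1 is a roughly 5 kb mammalian expression plasmid built as a transcriptional reporter for synthetic biology work. It sits in the TUPV1 backbone and is propagated in E. coli through a high-copy ColE1/pUC-type origin with ampicillin selection from the β-lactamase gene and its native promoter. The backbone also carries an f1 phage origin and remnants of earlier cloning vectors: a lac promoter/operator with CAP site, a lacI fragment and a piece of a pBluescript polylinker. An SV40 early promoter and SV40 poly(A) signal flank only a short fragment of a bleomycin-resistance gene, so the annotation does not indicate an intact mammalian selection marker.

The payload is a synthetic inducible promoter made of six cJun homodimer binding sites placed upstream of the YB_TATA minimal promoter. The feature table detects only a short minimal TATA-box element just ahead of the reporter; the binding-site array itself is not annotated and is known from the catalogue entry. This promoter drives DsRed-Express2, a rapidly maturing fluorescent protein derived from Discosoma, and the transcript is terminated by the bovine growth hormone polyadenylation signal. Because a minimal promoter has low basal activity, red fluorescence should appear mainly when active cJun binds the upstream sites and recruits transcription machinery.

The plasmid therefore serves as a fluorescent readout of cJun-dependent transcription in mammalian cells. It was deposited with a study on converting natural cytokine receptors into orthogonal synthetic biosensors, which suggests use as an output reporter for receptor signalling, though the record does not specify the exact experimental context.
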