Features (pLannotate 1.2.2; 16 found; start..end, strand, type, name):
    161..177     +  promoter       minP (fragment): minimal TATA-box promoter with low basal activity
    219..893     +  CDS            DsRed-Express2: DsRed-Express2 is a basic (constitutively fluorescent) orange fluorescent protein published in 2008, derived from Discosoma sp.. It is reported to be a rapidly-maturing protein.
    947..1058    +  polyA_signal   bGH poly(A) signal: bovine growth hormone polyadenylation signal
   1543..1568    -  misc_feature   MCS (fragment): pBluescript multiple cloning site
   1940..2368    +  rep_origin     f1 ori (sequence partly withheld): f1 bacteriophage origin of replication; arrow indicates direction of (+) strand synthesis
   2373..2395    +  promoter       SV40 promoter (fragment): SV40 enhancer and early promoter
   2396..2587    +  promoter       SV40 promoter: SV40 early promoter
   2614..2712    +  CDS            ble (fragment): BLE_KLEPN - Experimental evidence at protein level: Swiss-Prot protein existence level 1. Binding protein with a strong affinity to the bleomycin family of antibiotics. Binds to CL990; an antimitotic-antibiotic compound. From Klebsiella pneumoniae.
   2707..2828    +  polyA_signal   SV40 poly(A) signal: SV40 polyadenylation signal
   2901..2917    -  protein_bind   lac operator: The lac repressor binds to the lac operator to inhibit transcription in E. coli. This inhibition can be relieved by adding lactose or isopropyl-β-D-thiogalactopyranoside (IPTG). lac repressor encoded by lacI
   2925..2955    -  promoter       lac promoter: promoter for the E. coli lac operon
   2970..2991    -  protein_bind   CAP binding site: CAP binding activates transcription in the presence of cAMP. E. coli catabolite activator protein
   3004..3096    -  CDS            lacI (fragment): lac repressor; lacI; The lac repressor binds to the lac operator to inhibit transcription in E. coli. This inhibition can be relieved by adding lactose or isopropyl-β-D-thiogalactopyranoside (IPTG).
   3279..3867    -  rep_origin     ori: high-copy-number ColE1/pMB1/pBR322/pUC origin of replication
   4038..4898    -  CDS            AmpR: β-lactamase; bla; confers resistance to ampicillin, carbenicillin, and related antibiotics
   4899..5003    -  promoter       AmpR promoter: bla
>Addgene plasmid #244200 | L4505 x6TRE2 (cJun2) Ben DsRed-Express2 in TUPV1 | addgene full sequence | sequence record 489441 | Addgene NGS Result
GACGGATCGGGAGATCGAAGACGGTGCCAAGGTCTTGACAAACGAGTGCTAGTACAAGATCTTTACCTCA
TCAAGCACTTACCTCATCAAGCACTTACCTCATCAAGCACTGACATCATCAAGCACTGACATCATCAAGC
ACTGACATCATCAAGCACTCTAGAGGGTATATAATGGGGGCCACTAGTCTACTACCAGAGCTCATCGCTA
GCGCCACCATGGATAGCACTGAGAACGTCATCAAGCCCTTCATGCGCTTCAAGGTGCACATGGAGGGCTC
CGTGAACGGCCACGAGTTCGAGATCGAGGGCGAGGGCGAGGGCAAGCCCTACGAGGGCACCCAGACCGCC
AAGCTCCAGGTGACCAAGGGCGGCCCCCTGCCCTTCGCCTGGGACATCCTGTCCCCCCAGTTCCAGTACG
GCTCCAAGGTGTACGTGAAGCACCCCGCCGACATCCCCGACTACAAGAAGCTGTCCTTCCCCGAGGGCTT
CAAGTGGGAGCGCGTGATGAACTTCGAGGACGGCGGCGTGGTGACCGTGACCCAGGACTCCTCCCTCCAG
GACGGCACCTTCATCTACCACGTGAAGTTCATCGGCGTGAACTTCCCCTCCGACGGCCCCGTAATGCAGA
AGAAAACTCTGGGCTGGGAGCCCTCCACCGAGCGCCTGTACCCCCGCGACGGCGTGCTGAAGGGCGAGAT
CCACAAGGCGCTGAAGCTGAAGGGCGGCGGCCACTACCTGGTGGAGTTCAAGTCAATCTACATGGCCAAG
AAGCCCGTGAAGCTGCCCGGCTACTACTACGTGGACTCCAAGCTGGACATCACCTCCCACAACGAGGACT
ACACCGTGGTGGAGCAGTACGAGCGCGCCGAGGCCCGCCACCACCTGTTCCAGTAGGCGGCCGCTCGAGT
CTAGAGGGCCCGTTTAAACCCGCTGATCAGCCTCGACTGTGCCTTCTAGTTGCCAGCCATCTGTTGTTTG
CCCCTCCCCCGTGCCTTCCTTGACCCTGGAAGGTGCCACTCCCACTGTCCTTTCCTAATAAAATGAGGAA
ATTGCATCGCATTGTCTGAGTAGGTGTCATTCTATTCTGGGGGGTGGGGTGGGGCAGGACAGCAAGGGGG
AGGATTGGGAAGTCAATAGCAGGCATGCTGGGGATGCGGTGGGCTCTATGGCTTCTGAGGCAGGTCGAGG
GTACATGCGCCTTACTCCTTGTGAGCGCATCGCGATAAGCTCTAGAGGGACAGCCCCCCCCCAAAGCCCC
CAGGGATGTAATTACGTCCCTCCCCCGCTAGGGGGCAGCAGCGAGCCGCCCGGGGCTCCGCTCCGGTCCG
GCGCTCCCCCCGCATCCCCGAGCCGGCAGCGTGCGGGGACAGCCCGGGCACGGGGAAGGTGGCACGGGAT
CGCTTTCCTCTGAACGCTTCTCGCTGCTCTTTGAGCCTGCAGACACCTGGGGGGATACGGGGAAAAAGCT
TTAGGCTGAAAGAGAGATTTAGAATGACAGAATCATAGAACGGCCTGCGTACGGATGGGGCTCTAGCTCT
AGAGCTTGATATCGAATTCCTGCAGCCCCGCTAGAGGGACAGCCCCCCCCCAAAGCCCCCAGGGATGTAA
TTACGTCCCTCCCCCGCTAGGGGGCAGCAGCGAGCCGCCCGGGGCTCCGCTCCGGTCCGGCGCTCCCCCC
GCATCCCCGAGCCGGCAGCGTGCGGGGACAGCCCGGGCACGGGGAAGGTGGCACGGGATCGCTTTCCTCT
GAACGCTTCTCGCTGCTCTTTGAGCCTGCAGACACCTGGGGGGATACGGGGAAAAAGCTTTAGGCTGAAA
GAGAGATTTAGAATGACAGAATCATAGAACGGCCTGGGCGCGCCTGGTGGCGAACGATCAACAGACGGGA
GAGGGCAAAAGTCTTCGCTGACAGCGACCGGACTCTAGGGGGTATCCCC
[124 nt withheld, positions 1940-2063]
C
[91 nt withheld, positions 2065-2155]
A
[49 nt withheld, positions 2157-2205]
CCTTTGACGTTGGAGTCCACGTTCTTT
[37 nt withheld, positions 2233-2269]
ACCCTATCTCGGTCTATTCTTTTGATTTATAAGGGATTTTGCCGATTTCGGCCTATTGGTTAAAAAATGA
GCTGATTTAACAAAAATTTAACGCGAATTAATTCTGTGGAATGTGTGTCAGTTAGGCTCAATTAGTCAGC
AACCATAGTCCCGCCCCTAACTCCGCCCATCCCGCCCCTAACTCCGCCCAGTTCCGCCCATTCTCCGCCC
CATGGCTGACTAATTTTTTTTATTTATGCAGAGGCCGAGGCCGCCTCTGCCTCTGAGCTATTCCAGAAGT
AGTGAGGAGGCTTTTTTGGAGGCCTAGGCTTTTGCAAAAAGCTCCCGGGAGCTTGTATATCCATTTTCGG
AGGTTGGGCTTCGGAATCGTTTTCCGGGACGCCGGCTGGATGATCCTCCAGCGCGGGGATCTCATGCTGG
AGTTCTTCGCCCACCCCAACTTGTTTATTGCAGCTTATAATGGTTACAAATAAAGCAATAGCATCACAAA
TTTCACAAATAAAGCATTTTTTTCACTGCATTCTAGTTGTGGTTTGTCCAAACTCATCAATGTATCTTAT
CATGTCTGTATACCGTCGACCTCTAGCTAGAGCTTGGCGTAATCATGGTCATAGCTGTTTCCTGTGTGAA
ATTGTTATCCGCTCACAATTCCACACAACATACGAGCCGGAAGCATAAAGTGTAAAGCCTGGGGTGCCTA
ATGAGTGAGCTAACTCACATTAATTGCGTTGCGCTCACTGCCCGCTTTCCAGTCGGGAAACCTGTCGTGC
CAGCTGCATTAATGAATCGGCCAACGCGCGGGGAGAGGCGGTTTGCGTATTGGGCGCTCTTCCGCTTCCT
CGCTCACTGACTCGCTGCGCTCGGTCGTTCGGCTGCGGCGAGCGGTATCAGCTCACTCAAAGGCGGTAAT
ACGGTTATCCACAGAATCAGGGGATAACGCAGGAAAGAACATGTGAGCAAAAGGCCAGCAAAAGGCCAGG
AACCGTAAAAAGGCCGCGTTGCTGGCGTTTTTCCATAGGCTCCGCCCCCCTGACGAGCATCACAAAAATC
GACGCTCAAGTCAGAGGTGGCGAAACCCGACAGGACTATAAAGATACCAGGCGTTTCCCCCTGGAAGCTC
CCTCGTGCGCTCTCCTGTTCCGACCCTGCCGCTTACCGGATACCTGTCCGCCTTTCTCCCTTCGGGAAGC
GTGGCGCTTTCTCATAGCTCACGCTGTAGGTATCTCAGTTCGGTGTAGGTCGTTCGCTCCAAGCTGGGCT
GTGTGCACGAACCCCCCGTTCAGCCCGACCGCTGCGCCTTATCCGGTAACTATCGTCTTGAGTCCAACCC
GGTAAGACACGACTTATCGCCACTGGCAGCAGCCACTGGTAACAGGATTAGCAGAGCGAGGTATGTAGGC
GGTGCTACAGAGTTCTTGAAGTGGTGGCCTAACTACGGCTACACTAGAAGAACAGTATTTGGTATCTGCG
CTCTGCTGAAGCCAGTTACCTTCGGAAAAAGAGTTGGTAGCTCTTGATCCGGCAAACAAACCACCGCTGG
TAGCGGTGGTTTTTTTGTTTGCAAGCAGCAGATTACGCGCAGAAAAAAAGGATCTCAAGAAGATCCTTTG
ATCTTTTCTACGGGGTCTGACGCTCAGTGGAACGAAAACTCACGTTAAGGGATTTTGGTCATGAGATTAT
CAAAAAGGATCTTCACCTAGATCCTTTTAAATTAAAAATGAAGTTTTAAATCAATCTAAAGTATATATGA
GTAAACTTGGTCTGACAGTTACCAATGCTTAATCAGTGAGGCACCTATCTCAGCGATCTGTCTATTTCGT
TCATCCATAGTTGCCTGACTCCCCGTCGTGTAGATAACTACGATACGGGAGGGCTTACCATCTGGCCCCA
GTGCTGCAATGATACCGCGAGATCCACGCTCACCGGCTCCAGATTTATCAGCAATAAACCAGCCAGCCGG
AAGGGCCGAGCGCAGAAGTGGTCCTGCAACTTTATCCGCCTCCATCCAGTCTATTAATTGTTGCCGGGAA
GCTAGAGTAAGTAGTTCGCCAGTTAATAGTTTGCGCAACGTTGTTGCCATTGCTACAGGCATCGTGGTGT
CACGCTCGTCGTTTGGTATGGCTTCATTCAGCTCCGGTTCCCAACGATCAAGGCGAGTTACATGATCCCC
CATGTTGTGCAAAAAAGCGGTTAGCTCCTTCGGTCCTCCGATCGTTGTCAGAAGTAAGTTGGCCGCAGTG
TTATCACTCATGGTTATGGCAGCACTGCATAATTCTCTTACTGTCATGCCATCCGTAAGATGCTTTTCTG
TGACTGGTGAGTACTCAACCAAGTCATTCTGAGAATAGTGTATGCGGCGACCGAGTTGCTCTTGCCCGGC
GTCAATACGGGATAATACCGCGCCACATAGCAGAACTTTAAAAGTGCTCATCATTGGAAAACGTTCTTCG
GGGCGAAAACTCTCAAGGATCTTACCGCTGTTGAGATCCAGTTCGATGTAACCCACTCGTGCACCCAACT
GATCTTCAGCATCTTTTACTTTCACCAGCGTTTCTGGGTGAGCAAAAACAGGAAGGCAAAATGCCGCAAA
AAAGGGAATAAGGGCGACACGGAAATGTTGAATACTCATACTCTTCCTTTTTCAATATTATTGAAGCATT
TATCAGGGTTATTGTCTCATGAGCGGATACATATTTGAATGTATTTAGAAAAATAAACAAATAGGGGTTC
CGCGCACATTTCCCCGAAAAGTGCCACCTGACGTC
